Addgene plasmid #161353: pDONR221-SLC9A7_STOP
Purpose: Gateway entry clone with codon-optimized ORF sequence for subcloning into custom expression vectors. Contains a STOP codon at the end of the codon-optimized ORF sequence.
Depositing lab: RESOLUTE Consortium & Giulio Superti-Furga. Depositing organization: CeMM Research Center for Molecular Medicine. Publication: The RESOLUTE consortium: unlocking SLC transporters for drug discovery. Superti-Furga G, Lackner D, Wiedmer T, Ingles-Prieto A, Barbosa B, Girardi E, Goldmann U, Gurtl B, Klavins K, Klimek C, Lindinger S, Lineiro-Retes E, Muller AC, Onstein S, Redinger G, Reil D, Sedlyarov V, Wolf G, Crawford M, Everley R, ... Steppan CM. Nat Rev Drug Discov. 2020 Jul;19(7):429-430. doi: 10.1038/d41573-020-00056-6. PubMed 32265506.
Backbone
  Vector backbone: pDONR221
  Backbone manufacturer: ThermoFisher Scientific
  Backbone size w/o insert (bp): 2550
  Vector type: Mammalian Expression
Growth in bacteria
  Bacterial resistance: Kanamycin, 50 μg/mL
  Growth temperature: 37°C
  Growth strain: NEB Stable
  Copy number: High Copy
Gene/Insert
  Gene/Insert name: SLC9A7 (alt name: NHE7)
  Species: H. sapiens (human)
  Insert size (bp): 2178
  Entrez Gene: SLC9A7 (a.k.a. NHE7, SLC9A6)
  Cloning method: Gateway Cloning
  Sequencing primers: 5′ M13-fwd; 3′ M13-rev
Terms and licenses: Academic/Nonprofit Terms; Industry Terms
Depositor comments: This plasmid contains a STOP codon at the end of the codon-optimized ORF. For the version of this plasmid that does not contain a STOP codon, please see Addgene plasmid 132187 For more information on the full Resolute plasmid collection, please see www.addgene.org/depositor-collections/re-solute/. Please provide your feedback on this plasmid to the RESOLUTE consortium by filling out their RESOLUTE repository feedback form: https://forms.office.com/Pages/ResponsePage.aspx?id=0e05yklzmkS7rjFGQL4N7z4feCLQvEJAmVcOCM_u885UN1JJRko0Ukg4TVQwNTZLOUxPQVJWT1NHUCQlQCN0PWcu
How to cite: pDONR221-SLC9A7_STOP was a gift from RESOLUTE Consortium & Giulio Superti-Furga (Addgene plasmid # 161353 ; http://n2t.net/addgene:161353 ; RRID:Addgene_161353)
