[The description below was written by a language model from this plasmid's Addgene catalogue record and pLannotate feature annotations shown in this document.]
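Description:
pDONR221-SLC9A7_STOP is a Gateway entry clone built on the pDONR221 backbone, carrying a codon-optimized open reading frame for human SLC9A7 (also called NHE7). The encoded protein is an endomembrane cation/proton exchanger that swaps protons for sodium or potassium and may help regulate Golgi volume and pH. The plasmid is about 4.7 kb and is maintained in E. coli through a high-copy ColE1/pUC-type origin, with selection by kanamycin via an aminoglycoside phosphotransferase gene. Although the catalogue lists the vector type as mammalian expression, the annotated features show no eukaryotic promoter or polyadenylation signal. The plasmid therefore serves as a shuttle for the ORF rather than as an expression vector in its own right.

The roughly 2.2 kb SLC9A7 coding sequence sits between attL1 and attL2 sites. These are the recombination sites used in the Gateway LR reaction, so the ORF can be transferred directionally into any attR-containing destination vector that supplies the desired promoter, tags or delivery system. Upstream of attL1, rrnB T1 and T2 terminators insulate the insert from read-through transcription in bacteria. A T7 promoter lies beyond attL2, oriented back towards the insert. The short lacI and lacZα fragments are backbone remnants.

This version keeps a stop codon at the end of the ORF, so it suits expression of the native, untagged C-terminus or N-terminally tagged fusions. A sibling clone lacking the stop codon exists for C-terminal fusions. The plasmid is part of a consortium-wide collection of solute carrier transporter clones intended to support functional and drug-discovery studies.
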