Features (pLannotate 1.2.2; 10 found; start..end, strand, type, name):
    121..213     +  CDS            lacI (fragment): lac repressor; lacI; The lac repressor binds to the lac operator to inhibit transcription in E. coli. This inhibition can be relieved by adding lactose or isopropyl-β-D-thiogalactopyranoside (IPTG).
    268..295     -  terminator     rrnB T2 terminator: transcription terminator T2 from the E. coli rrnB gene
    427..470     +  terminator     rrnB T1 terminator: Escherichia coli rrnB; transcription terminator T1 from the E. coli rrnB gene
    517..553     -  CDS            lacZα (fragment): LacZα fragment of β-galactosidase; lacZ fragment
    569..668     +  protein_bind   attL1: mutant version of attL; recombination site for the Gateway® LR reaction LR Clonase™
    674..2848    +  CDS            SLC9A7: SL9A7_HUMAN - Also known as NHE7. Experimental evidence at protein level: Swiss-Prot protein existence level 1. Mediates electroneutral exchange of protons for Na(+) and K(+) across endomembranes. May contribute to the regulation of Golgi apparatus volume and pH. From Homo sapiens (Human).
   2853..2952    -  protein_bind   attL2: mutant version of attL; recombination site for the Gateway® LR reaction LR Clonase™
   2970..2988    -  promoter       T7 promoter: promoter for bacteriophage T7 RNA polymerase
   3122..3931    +  CDS            KanR: aminoglycoside phosphotransferase; aph(3')-Ia; confers resistance to kanamycin in bacteria or G418 (Geneticin®) in eukaryotes
   4078..4666    +  rep_origin     ori: high-copy-number ColE1/pMB1/pBR322/pUC origin of replication
>Addgene plasmid #161353 | pDONR221-SLC9A7_STOP | addgene full sequence | sequence record 420920 | Addgene NGS Result
CTTTCCTGCGTTATCCCCTGATTCTGTGGATAACCGTATTACCGCCTTTGAGTGAGCTGATACCGCTCGC
CGCAGCCGAACGACCGAGCGCAGCGAGTCAGTGAGCGAGGAAGCGGAAGAGCGCCCAATACGCAAACCGC
CTCTCCCCGCGCGTTGGCCGATTCATTAATGCAGCTGGCACGACAGGTTTCCCGACTGGAAAGCGGGCAG
TGAGCGCAACGCAATTAATACGCGTACCGCTAGCCAGGAAGAGTTTGTAGAAACGCAAAAAGGCCATCCG
TCAGGATGGCCTTCTGCTTAGTTTGATGCCTGGCAGTTTATGGCGGGCGTCCTGCCCGCCACCCTCCGGG
CCGTTGCTTCACAACGTTCAAATCCGCTCCCGGCGGATTTGTCCTACTCAGGAGAGCGTTCACCGACAAA
CAACAGATAAAACGAAAGGCCCAGTCTTCCGACTGAGCCTTTCGTTTTATTTGATGCCTGGCAGTTCCCT
ACTCTCGCGTTAACGCTAGCATGGATGTTTTCCCAGTCACGACGTTGTAAAACGACGGCCAGTCTTAAGC
TCGGGCCCCAAATAATGATTTTATTTTGACTGATAGTGACCTGTTCGTTGCAACACATTGATGAGCAATG
CTTTTTTATAATGCCAACTTTGTACAAAAAAGCAGGCTCCACCATGGAGCCTGGCGATGCCGCCAGGCCA
GGAAGCGGAAGGGCAACCGGAGCACCCCCTCCAAGGCTGCTGCTGCTGCCACTGCTGCTGGGATGGGGAC
TGAGAGTGGCAGCAGCAGCCTCCGCCAGCTCCTCTGGCGCCGCCGCCGAGGATAGCTCCGCCATGGAGGA
GCTGGCCACCGAGAAGGAGGCCGAGGAGTCTCACAGGCAGGACTCTGTGAGCCTGCTGACATTCATCCTG
CTGCTGACCCTGACAATCCTGACCATCTGGCTGTTTAAGCACCGGAGAGTGCGCTTCCTGCACGAGACCG
GACTGGCAATGATCTACGGCCTGATCGTGGGCGTGATCCTGAGATATGGAACCCCAGCCACATCCGGAAG
GGATAAGTCCCTGTCTTGCACCCAGGAGGACAGGGCCTTTTCCACACTGCTGGTGAACGTGTCTGGCAAG
TTCTTTGAGTACACACTGAAGGGCGAGATCTCTCCCGGCAAGATCAACAGCGTGGAGCAGAATGATATGC
TGCGCAAGGTGACCTTCGACCCTGAGGTGTTCTTTAATATCCTGCTGCCCCCTATCATCTTTCACGCCGG
CTACTCCCTGAAGAAGCGGCACTTCTTTAGAAACCTGGGCTCTATCCTGGCCTATGCCTTTCTGGGCACA
GCCGTGAGCTGCTTCATCATCGGCAATCTGATGTACGGCGTGGTGAAGCTGATGAAGATCATGGGCCAGC
TGTCCGATAAGTTCTACTATACCGACTGTCTGTTCTTTGGCGCCATCATCTCTGCCACCGACCCCGTGAC
AGTGCTGGCCATCTTCAACGAGCTGCACGCCGACGTGGATCTGTATGCCCTGCTGTTTGGCGAGAGCGTG
CTGAATGATGCCGTGGCCATCGTGCTGTCTAGCTCCATCGTGGCATACCAGCCTGCAGGCCTGAACACCC
ACGCCTTCGACGCAGCCGCCTTCTTTAAGTCCGTGGGCATCTTCCTGGGCATCTTTAGCGGCTCCTTCAC
CATGGGCGCCGTGACAGGCGTGAACGCCAATGTGACCAAGTTTACAAAGCTGCACTGTTTCCCTCTGCTG
GAGACCGCCCTGTTCTTTCTGATGTCTTGGAGCACATTTCTGCTGGCAGAGGCATGCGGCTTCACCGGAG
TGGTGGCCGTGCTGTTTTGTGGCATCACCCAGGCCCACTACACATATAACAATCTGAGCGTGGAGTCCAG
GTCTCGCACAAAGCAGCTGTTTGAGGTGCTGCACTTCCTGGCCGAGAATTTCATCTTTAGCTATATGGGC
CTGGCCCTGTTCACCTTTCAGAAGCACGTGTTTTCCCCTATCTTCATCATCGGCGCCTTTGTGGCAATCT
TCCTGGGAAGGGCAGCACACATCTACCCACTGTCCTTCTTTCTGAACCTGGGCAGGCGCCACAAGATCGG
CTGGAATTTTCAGCACATGATGATGTTCAGCGGACTGAGAGGAGCAATGGCCTTCGCCCTGGCAATCAGG
GATACAGCCTCCTATGCCAGACAGATGATGTTTACCACAACCCTGCTGATCGTGTTCTTTACCGTGTGGA
TCATCGGCGGCGGCACAACCCCAATGCTGTCCTGGCTGAACATCAGGGTGGGAGTGGAGGAGCCATCTGA
GGAGGATCAGAATGAGCACCACTGGCAGTACTTCAGAGTGGGAGTGGACCCAGATCAGGACCCACCACCT
AACAATGACTCTTTTCAGGTGCTGCAGGGCGATGGACCAGACAGCGCCAGGGGAAACAGAACAAAGCAGG
AGAGCGCCTGGATCTTTCGGCTGTGGTACTCCTTCGATCACAATTATCTGAAGCCTATCCTGACCCACAG
CGGCCCACCCCTGACAACCACACTGCCAGCATGGTGCGGACTGCTGGCAAGGTGTCTGACATCTCCCCAG
GTGTATGACAACCAGGAGCCTCTGCGCGAGGAGGATAGCGACTTCATCCTGACCGAGGGCGATCTGACCC
TGACATACGGCGACTCTACCGTGACAGCCAATGGCTCTAGCTCCTCTCACACCGCAAGCACATCCCTGGA
GGGAAGCCGGAGAACAAAGAGCTCCTCTGAGGAGGTGCTGGAGCGGGATCTGGGCATGGGCGACCAGAAG
GTGAGCTCCAGGGGAACCAGGCTGGTGTTCCCACTGGAGGACAACGCCTAAGACCCAGCTTTCTTGTACA
AAGTTGGCATTATAAGAAAGCATTGCTTATCAATTTGTTGCAACGAACAGGTCACTATCAGTCAAAATAA
AATCATTATTTGCCATCCAGCTGATATCCCCTATAGTGAGTCGTATTACATGGTCATAGCTGTTTCCTGG
CAGCTCTGGCCCGTGTCTCAAAATCTCTGATGTTACATTGCACAAGATAAAAATATATCATCATGAACAA
TAAAACTGTCTGCTTACATAAACAGTAATACAAGGGGTGTTATGAGCCATATTCAACGGGAAACGTCGAG
GCCGCGATTAAATTCCAACATGGATGCTGATTTATATGGGTATAAATGGGCTCGCGATAATGTCGGGCAA
TCAGGTGCGACAATCTATCGCTTGTATGGGAAGCCCGATGCGCCAGAGTTGTTTCTGAAACATGGCAAAG
GTAGCGTTGCCAATGATGTTACAGATGAGATGGTCAGACTAAACTGGCTGACGGAATTTATGCCTCTTCC
GACCATCAAGCATTTTATCCGTACTCCTGATGATGCATGGTTACTCACCACTGCGATCCCCGGAAAAACA
GCATTCCAGGTATTAGAAGAATATCCTGATTCAGGTGAAAATATTGTTGATGCGCTGGCAGTGTTCCTGC
GCCGGTTGCATTCGATTCCTGTTTGTAATTGTCCTTTTAACAGCGATCGCGTATTTCGTCTCGCTCAGGC
GCAATCACGAATGAATAACGGTTTGGTTGATGCGAGTGATTTTGATGACGAGCGTAATGGCTGGCCTGTT
GAACAAGTCTGGAAAGAAATGCATAAACTTTTGCCATTCTCACCGGATTCAGTCGTCACTCATGGTGATT
TCTCACTTGATAACCTTATTTTTGACGAGGGGAAATTAATAGGTTGTATTGATGTTGGACGAGTCGGAAT
CGCAGACCGATACCAGGATCTTGCCATCCTATGGAACTGCCTCGGTGAGTTTTCTCCTTCATTACAGAAA
CGGCTTTTTCAAAAATATGGTATTGATAATCCTGATATGAATAAATTGCAGTTTCATTTGATGCTCGATG
AGTTTTTCTAATCAGAATTGGTTAATTGGTTGTAACACTGGCAGAGCATTACGCTGACTTGACGGGACGG
CGCAAGCTCATGACCAAAATCCCTTAACGTGAGTTACGCGTCGTTCCACTGAGCGTCAGACCCCGTAGAA
AAGATCAAAGGATCTTCTTGAGATCCTTTTTTTCTGCGCGTAATCTGCTGCTTGCAAACAAAAAAACCAC
CGCTACCAGCGGTGGTTTGTTTGCCGGATCAAGAGCTACCAACTCTTTTTCCGAAGGTAACTGGCTTCAG
CAGAGCGCAGATACCAAATACTGTTCTTCTAGTGTAGCCGTAGTTAGGCCACCACTTCAAGAACTCTGTA
GCACCGCCTACATACCTCGCTCTGCTAATCCTGTTACCAGTGGCTGCTGCCAGTGGCGATAAGTCGTGTC
TTACCGGGTTGGACTCAAGACGATAGTTACCGGATAAGGCGCAGCGGTCGGGCTGAACGGGGGGTTCGTG
CACACAGCCCAGCTTGGAGCGAACGACCTACACCGAACTGAGATACCTACAGCGTGAGCTATGAGAAAGC
GCCACGCTTCCCGAAGGGAGAAAGGCGGACAGGTATCCGGTAAGCGGCAGGGTCGGAACAGGAGAGCGCA
CGAGGGAGCTTCCAGGGGGAAACGCCTGGTATCTTTATAGTCCTGTCGGGTTTCGCCACCTCTGACTTGA
GCGTCGATTTTTGTGATGCTCGTCAGGGGGGCGGAGCCTATGGAAAAACGCCAGCAACGCGGCCTTTTTA
CGGTTCCTGGCCTTTTGCTGGCCTTTTGCTCACATGTT
